Addgene plasmid #75763: CALM1 gRNA (BRDN0001146464)
Purpose: 3rd generation lentiviral gRNA plasmid targeting human CALM1
Depositing lab: John Doench & David Root. Depositing organization: Broad Institute. Publication: Optimized sgRNA design to maximize activity and minimize off-target effects of CRISPR-Cas9. Doench JG, Fusi N, Sullender M, Hegde M, Vaimberg EW, Donovan KF, Smith I, Tothova Z, Wilen C, Orchard R, Virgin HW, Listgarten J, Root DE. Nat Biotechnol. 2016 Jan 18. doi: 10.1038/nbt.3437. PubMed 26780180.
Backbone
  Vector backbone: lentiGuide-Puro
  Backbone manufacturer: Zhang Lab (Addgene plasmid # 52963)
  Vector type: Mammalian Expression, Lentiviral, CRISPR
  Selectable markers: Puromycin
Growth in bacteria
  Bacterial resistance: Ampicillin, 100 μg/mL
  Growth temperature: 37°C
  Growth strain: DH5alpha
  Copy number: High Copy
Gene/Insert
  Gene/Insert name: CALM1 (alt names: CALM1; NM_006888.4)
  gRNA/shRNA sequence: CCATCATAGTCAAAAATTCG
  Species: H. sapiens (human)
  Entrez Gene: CALM1 (a.k.a. CALML2, CAM2, CAM3, CAMB, CAMC, CAMI, CAMIII, CPVT4, DD132, LQT14, PHKD, PHKD1, caM)
  Promoter: hU6
  Cloning method: Unknown
  Sequencing primers: 5′ U6-F; 3′ pS2-R
Terms and licenses: Academic/Nonprofit Terms; Industry Terms: Not Available to Industry
Depositor comments: The gRNA was designed to target the following Genbank reference sequence(s): NM_006888.4. Note that this plasmid does NOT contain Cas9. It should be used in conjunction with lentiCas9-Blast (Addgene #52962) or otherwise with cell lines already expressing Cas9. Browse the full kinome gRNA library at http://www.addgene.org/pooled-library/broadgpp-human-kinome/ or visit http://www.broadinstitute.org/rnai/public/ for detailed protocols and information.
How to cite: CALM1 gRNA (BRDN0001146464) was a gift from John Doench & David Root (Addgene plasmid # 75763 ; http://n2t.net/addgene:75763 ; RRID:Addgene_75763)
