[The description below was written by a language model from this plasmid's Addgene catalogue record and pLannotate feature annotations shown in this document.]
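Description:
CALM1 gRNA (BRDN0001146464) is a third-generation lentiviral CRISPR guide plasmid built on the lentiGuide-Puro backbone and designed to target human CALM1, the calmodulin 1 gene. It is an 8.3 kb construct propagated in E. coli at high copy through a ColE1/pUC-type origin with ampicillin selection (AmpR). The bacterial backbone also carries an f1 origin, an SV40 origin and poly(A) signal, and remnants of lac and T7/T3 cloning-vector sequences.

The lentiviral cassette begins with an RSV promoter fused to a truncated HIV-1 5' LTR, which makes genomic RNA production Tat-independent. This is followed by the Ψ packaging signal with a partial gag sequence, the Rev response element, and a central polypurine tract. It ends with a ΔU3 self-inactivating 3' LTR, so the integrated provirus lacks LTR promoter activity. Two expression units sit between the LTRs. A human U6 RNA polymerase III promoter drives the CALM1-specific 20-nucleotide spacer joined to the Streptococcus pyogenes Cas9 guide RNA scaffold. An EF-1α core promoter with its intron A drives puromycin N-acetyltransferase for selection of transduced mammalian cells, with a WPRE downstream to enhance transcript expression.

The plasmid does not encode Cas9. It is meant to be packaged into lentivirus and used in cells that already express Cas9, or together with a separate Cas9 vector such as lentiCas9-Blast, to disrupt CALM1. The guide belongs to a human kinome gRNA collection generated with optimized sgRNA design rules intended to maximize on-target activity and reduce off-target effects.
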