Features (pLannotate 1.2.2; 29 found; start..end, strand, type, name):
     14..80      +  CDS            small t antigen (fragment): SV40 (simian virus 40) small t antigen
    106..317     +  promoter       EF-1α core promoter: core promoter for human elongation factor EF-1α
    318..1256    +  intron         EF-1α intron A: intron upstream of the start codon of human EF-1α
   1278..1877    +  CDS            PuroR (fragment): puromycin N-acetyltransferase; pac from Streptomyces; confers resistance to puromycin
   1893..2481    +  misc_feature   WPRE: woodchuck hepatitis virus posttranscriptional regulatory element
   2532..2551    +  misc_feature   cPPT/CTS (fragment): central polypurine tract and central termination sequence of HIV-1
   2553..2786    +  LTR            3' LTR (ΔU3): self-inactivating 3' long terminal repeat (LTR) from HIV-1
   2864..2985    +  polyA_signal   SV40 poly(A) signal: SV40 polyadenylation signal
   3025..3160    +  rep_origin     SV40 ori: SV40 origin of replication
   3181..3199    -  promoter       T7 promoter: promoter for bacteriophage T7 RNA polymerase
   3207..3362    +  CDS            lacZα (fragment): LacZα fragment of β-galactosidase; lacZ fragment
   3367..3795    +  rep_origin     f1 ori (sequence partly withheld): f1 bacteriophage origin of replication; arrow indicates direction of (+) strand synthesis
   3848..3952    +  promoter       AmpR promoter: bla
   3953..4813    +  CDS            AmpR: β-lactamase; bla; confers resistance to ampicillin, carbenicillin, and related antibiotics
   4984..5572    +  rep_origin     ori: high-copy-number ColE1/pMB1/pBR322/pUC origin of replication
   5755..5847    +  CDS            lacI (fragment): lac repressor; lacI; The lac repressor binds to the lac operator to inhibit transcription in E. coli. This inhibition can be relieved by adding lactose or isopropyl-β-D-thiogalactopyranoside (IPTG).
   5860..5881    +  protein_bind   CAP binding site: CAP binding activates transcription in the presence of cAMP. E. coli catabolite activator protein
   5896..5926    +  promoter       lac promoter: promoter for the E. coli lac operon
   5934..5950    +  protein_bind   lac operator: The lac repressor binds to the lac operator to inhibit transcription in E. coli. This inhibition can be relieved by adding lactose or isopropyl-β-D-thiogalactopyranoside (IPTG). lac repressor encoded by lacI
   5995..6013    +  promoter       T3 promoter: promoter for bacteriophage T3 RNA polymerase
   6041..6267    +  promoter       RSV promoter: Rous sarcoma virus enhancer/promoter
   6268..6448    +  LTR            5' LTR (truncated): truncated 5' long terminal repeat (LTR) from HIV-1
   6495..6620    +  misc_feature   HIV-1 Ψ: packaging signal of human immunodeficiency virus type 1
   6604..6967    +  CDS            HIV-1 gag (fragment): gag protein from human immunodeficiency virus 1; gag
   7113..7346    +  misc_feature   RRE: The Rev response element (RRE) of HIV-1 allows for Rev-dependent mRNA export from the nucleus to the cytoplasm.
   7723..7749    +  CDS            Rev (fragment): human immunodeficiency virus 1 (HIV-1) Rev protein; rev; enhances nuclear export of unspliced and incompletely spliced viral mRNAs
   7753..7993    +  promoter       U6 promoter: RNA polymerase III promoter for human U6 snRNA
   8023..8098    +  misc_RNA       gRNA scaffold: guide RNA scaffold for the Streptococcus pyogenes CRISPR/Cas9 system
   8154..8271    +  misc_feature   cPPT/CTS: central polypurine tract and central termination sequence of HIV-1
>Addgene plasmid #75763 | CALM1 gRNA (BRDN0001146464) | addgene full sequence | sequence record 184520 | Addgene Assembled Sequence
CCCGGGTGCAAAGATGGATAAAGTTTTAAACAGAGAGGAATCTTTGCAGCTAATGGACCTTCTAGGTCTT
GAAAGGAGTGGGAATTGGCTCCGGTGCCCGTCAGTGGGCAGAGCGCACATCGCCCACAGTCCCCGAGAAG
TTGGGGGGAGGGGTCGGCAATTGATCCGGTGCCTAGAGAAGGTGGCGCGGGGTAAACTGGGAAAGTGATG
TCGTGTACTGGCTCCGCCTTTTTCCCGAGGGTGGGGGAGAACCGTATATAAGTGCAGTAGTCGCCGTGAA
CGTTCTTTTTCGCAACGGGTTTGCCGCCAGAACACAGGTAAGTGCCGTGTGTGGTTCCCGCGGGCCTGGC
CTCTTTACGGGTTATGGCCCTTGCGTGCCTTGAATTACTTCCACCTGGCTGCAGTACGTGATTCTTGATC
CCGAGCTTCGGGTTGGAAGTGGGTGGGAGAGTTCGAGGCCTTGCGCTTAAGGAGCCCCTTCGCCTCGTGC
TTGAGTTGAGGCCTGGCCTGGGCGCTGGGGCCGCCGCGTGCGAATCTGGTGGCACCTTCGCGCCTGTCTC
GCTGCTTTCGATAAGTCTCTAGCCATTTAAAATTTTTGATGACCTGCTGCGACGCTTTTTTTCTGGCAAG
ATAGTCTTGTAAATGCGGGCCAAGATCTGCACACTGGTATTTCGGTTTTTGGGGCCGCGGGCGGCGACGG
GGCCCGTGCGTCCCAGCGCACATGTTCGGCGAGGCGGGGCCTGCGAGCGCGGCCACCGAGAATCGGACGG
GGGTAGTCTCAAGCTGGCCGGCCTGCTCTGGTGCCTGGCCTCGCGCCGCCGTGTATCGCCCCGCCCTGGG
CGGCAAGGCTGGCCCGGTCGGCACCAGTTGCGTGAGCGGAAAGATGGCCGCTTCCCGGCCCTGCTGCAGG
GAGCTCAAAATGGAGGACGCGGCGCTCGGGAGAGCGGGCGGGTGAGTCACCCACACAAAGGAAAAGGGCC
TTTCCGTCCTCAGCCGTCGCTTCATGTGACTCCACGGAGTACCGGGCGCCGTCCAGGCACCTCGATTAGT
TCTCGAGCTTTTGGAGTACGTCGTCTTTAGGTTGGGGGGAGGGGTTTTATGCGATGGAGTTTCCCCACAC
TGAGTGGGTGGAGACTGAAGTTAGGCCAGCTTGGCACTTGATGTAATTCTCCTTGGAATTTGCCCTTTTT
GAGTTTGGATCTTGGTTCATTCTCAAGCCTCAGACAGTGGTTCAAAGTTTTTTTCTTCCATTTCAGGTGT
CGTGACGTACGGCCACCATGACCGAGTACAAGCCCACGGTGCGCCTCGCCACCCGCGACGACGTCCCCAG
GGCCGTACGCACCCTCGCCGCCGCGTTCGCCGACTACCCCGCCACGCGCCACACCGTCGATCCGGACCGC
CACATCGAGCGGGTCACCGAGCTGCAAGAACTCTTCCTCACGCGCGTCGGGCTCGACATCGGCAAGGTGT
GGGTCGCGGACGACGGCGCCGCCGTGGCGGTCTGGACCACGCCGGAGAGCGTCGAAGCGGGGGCGGTGTT
CGCCGAGATCGGCCCGCGCATGGCCGAGTTGAGCGGTTCCCGGCTGGCCGCGCAGCAACAGATGGAAGGC
CTCCTGGCGCCGCACCGGCCCAAGGAGCCCGCGTGGTTCCTGGCCACCGTCGGAGTCTCGCCCGACCACC
AGGGCAAGGGTCTGGGCAGCGCCGTCGTGCTCCCCGGAGTGGAGGCGGCCGAGCGCGCCGGGGTGCCCGC
CTTCCTGGAGACCTCCGCGCCCCGCAACCTCCCCTTCTACGAGCGGCTCGGCTTCACCGTCACCGCCGAC
GTCGAGGTGCCCGAAGGACCGCGCACCTGGTGCATGACCCGCAAGCCCGGTGCCTGAACGCGTTAAGTCG
ACAATCAACCTCTGGATTACAAAATTTGTGAAAGATTGACTGGTATTCTTAACTATGTTGCTCCTTTTAC
GCTATGTGGATACGCTGCTTTAATGCCTTTGTATCATGCTATTGCTTCCCGTATGGCTTTCATTTTCTCC
TCCTTGTATAAATCCTGGTTGCTGTCTCTTTATGAGGAGTTGTGGCCCGTTGTCAGGCAACGTGGCGTGG
TGTGCACTGTGTTTGCTGACGCAACCCCCACTGGTTGGGGCATTGCCACCACCTGTCAGCTCCTTTCCGG
GACTTTCGCTTTCCCCCTCCCTATTGCCACGGCGGAACTCATCGCCGCCTGCCTTGCCCGCTGCTGGACA
GGGGCTCGGCTGTTGGGCACTGACAATTCCGTGGTGTTGTCGGGGAAATCATCGTCCTTTCCTTGGCTGC
TCGCCTGTGTTGCCACCTGGATTCTGCGCGGGACGTCCTTCTGCTACGTCCCTTCGGCCCTCAATCCAGC
GGACCTTCCTTCCCGCGGCCTGCTGCCGGCTCTGCGGCCTCTTCCGCGTCTTCGCCTTCGCCCTCAGACG
AGTCGGATCTCCCTTTGGGCCGCCTCCCCGCGTCGACTTTAAGACCAATGACTTACAAGGCAGCTGTAGA
TCTTAGCCACTTTTTAAAAGAAAAGGGGGGACTGGAAGGGCTAATTCACTCCCAACGAAGACAAGATCTG
CTTTTTGCTTGTACTGGGTCTCTCTGGTTAGACCAGATCTGAGCCTGGGAGCTCTCTGGCTAACTAGGGA
ACCCACTGCTTAAGCCTCAATAAAGCTTGCCTTGAGTGCTTCAAGTAGTGTGTGCCCGTCTGTTGTGTGA
CTCTGGTAACTAGAGATCCCTCAGACCCTTTTAGTCAGTGTGGAAAATCTCTAGCAGTACGTATAGTAGT
TCATGTCATCTTATTATTCAGTATTTATAACTTGCAAAGAAATGAATATCAGAGAGTGAGAGGAACTTGT
TTATTGCAGCTTATAATGGTTACAAATAAAGCAATAGCATCACAAATTTCACAAATAAAGCATTTTTTTC
ACTGCATTCTAGTTGTGGTTTGTCCAAACTCATCAATGTATCTTATCATGTCTGGCTCTAGCTATCCCGC
CCCTAACTCCGCCCATCCCGCCCCTAACTCCGCCCAGTTCCGCCCATTCTCCGCCCCATGGCTGACTAAT
TTTTTTTATTTATGCAGAGGCCGAGGCCGCCTCGGCCTCTGAGCTATTCCAGAAGTAGTGAGGAGGCTTT
TTTGGAGGCCTAGGGACGTACCCAATTCGCCCTATAGTGAGTCGTATTACGCGCGCTCACTGGCCGTCGT
TTTACAACGTCGTGACTGGGAAAACCCTGGCGTTACCCAACTTAATCGCCTTGCAGCACATCCCCCTTTC
GCCAGCTGGCGTAATAGCGAAGAGGCCCGCACCGATCGCCCTTCCCAACAGTTGCGCAGCCTGAATGGCG
AATGGG
[124 nt withheld, positions 3367-3490]
C
[91 nt withheld, positions 3492-3582]
A
[49 nt withheld, positions 3584-3632]
CCTTTGACGTTGGAGTCCACGTTCTTT
[37 nt withheld, positions 3660-3696]
ACCCTATCTCGGTCTATTCTTTTGATTTATAAGGGATTTTGCCGATTTCGGCCTATTGGTTAAAAAATGA
GCTGATTTAACAAAAATTTAACGCGAATTTTAACAAAATATTAACGCTTACAATTTAGGTGGCACTTTTC
GGGGAAATGTGCGCGGAACCCCTATTTGTTTATTTTTCTAAATACATTCAAATATGTATCCGCTCATGAG
ACAATAACCCTGATAAATGCTTCAATAATATTGAAAAAGGAAGAGTATGAGTATTCAACATTTCCGTGTC
GCCCTTATTCCCTTTTTTGCGGCATTTTGCCTTCCTGTTTTTGCTCACCCAGAAACGCTGGTGAAAGTAA
AAGATGCTGAAGATCAGTTGGGTGCACGAGTGGGTTACATCGAACTGGATCTCAACAGCGGTAAGATCCT
TGAGAGTTTTCGCCCCGAAGAACGTTTTCCAATGATGAGCACTTTTAAAGTTCTGCTATGTGGCGCGGTA
TTATCCCGTATTGACGCCGGGCAAGAGCAACTCGGTCGCCGCATACACTATTCTCAGAATGACTTGGTTG
AGTACTCACCAGTCACAGAAAAGCATCTTACGGATGGCATGACAGTAAGAGAATTATGCAGTGCTGCCAT
AACCATGAGTGATAACACTGCGGCCAACTTACTTCTGACAACGATCGGAGGACCGAAGGAGCTAACCGCT
TTTTTGCACAACATGGGGGATCATGTAACTCGCCTTGATCGTTGGGAACCGGAGCTGAATGAAGCCATAC
CAAACGACGAGCGTGACACCACGATGCCTGTAGCAATGGCAACAACGTTGCGCAAACTATTAACTGGCGA
ACTACTTACTCTAGCTTCCCGGCAACAATTAATAGACTGGATGGAGGCGGATAAAGTTGCAGGACCACTT
CTGCGCTCGGCCCTTCCGGCTGGCTGGTTTATTGCTGATAAATCTGGAGCCGGTGAGCGTGGGTCTCGCG
GTATCATTGCAGCACTGGGGCCAGATGGTAAGCCCTCCCGTATCGTAGTTATCTACACGACGGGGAGTCA
GGCAACTATGGATGAACGAAATAGACAGATCGCTGAGATAGGTGCCTCACTGATTAAGCATTGGTAACTG
TCAGACCAAGTTTACTCATATATACTTTAGATTGATTTAAAACTTCATTTTTAATTTAAAAGGATCTAGG
TGAAGATCCTTTTTGATAATCTCATGACCAAAATCCCTTAACGTGAGTTTTCGTTCCACTGAGCGTCAGA
CCCCGTAGAAAAGATCAAAGGATCTTCTTGAGATCCTTTTTTTCTGCGCGTAATCTGCTGCTTGCAAACA
AAAAAACCACCGCTACCAGCGGTGGTTTGTTTGCCGGATCAAGAGCTACCAACTCTTTTTCCGAAGGTAA
CTGGCTTCAGCAGAGCGCAGATACCAAATACTGTTCTTCTAGTGTAGCCGTAGTTAGGCCACCACTTCAA
GAACTCTGTAGCACCGCCTACATACCTCGCTCTGCTAATCCTGTTACCAGTGGCTGCTGCCAGTGGCGAT
AAGTCGTGTCTTACCGGGTTGGACTCAAGACGATAGTTACCGGATAAGGCGCAGCGGTCGGGCTGAACGG
GGGGTTCGTGCACACAGCCCAGCTTGGAGCGAACGACCTACACCGAACTGAGATACCTACAGCGTGAGCT
ATGAGAAAGCGCCACGCTTCCCGAAGGGAGAAAGGCGGACAGGTATCCGGTAAGCGGCAGGGTCGGAACA
GGAGAGCGCACGAGGGAGCTTCCAGGGGGAAACGCCTGGTATCTTTATAGTCCTGTCGGGTTTCGCCACC
TCTGACTTGAGCGTCGATTTTTGTGATGCTCGTCAGGGGGGCGGAGCCTATGGAAAAACGCCAGCAACGC
GGCCTTTTTACGGTTCCTGGCCTTTTGCTGGCCTTTTGCTCACATGTTCTTTCCTGCGTTATCCCCTGAT
TCTGTGGATAACCGTATTACCGCCTTTGAGTGAGCTGATACCGCTCGCCGCAGCCGAACGACCGAGCGCA
GCGAGTCAGTGAGCGAGGAAGCGGAAGAGCGCCCAATACGCAAACCGCCTCTCCCCGCGCGTTGGCCGAT
TCATTAATGCAGCTGGCACGACAGGTTTCCCGACTGGAAAGCGGGCAGTGAGCGCAACGCAATTAATGTG
AGTTAGCTCACTCATTAGGCACCCCAGGCTTTACACTTTATGCTTCCGGCTCGTATGTTGTGTGGAATTG
TGAGCGGATAACAATTTCACACAGGAAACAGCTATGACCATGATTACGCCAAGCGCGCAATTAACCCTCA
CTAAAGGGAACAAAAGCTGGAGCTGCAAGCTTAATGTAGTCTTATGCAATACTCTTGTAGTCTTGCAACA
TGGTAACGATGAGTTAGCAACATGCCTTACAAGGAGAGAAAAAGCACCGTGCATGCCGATTGGTGGAAGT
AAGGTGGTACGATCGTGCCTTATTAGGAAGGCAACAGACGGGTCTGACATGGATTGGACGAACCACTGAA
TTGCCGCATTGCAGAGATATTGTATTTAAGTGCCTAGCTCGATACATAAACGGGTCTCTCTGGTTAGACC
AGATCTGAGCCTGGGAGCTCTCTGGCTAACTAGGGAACCCACTGCTTAAGCCTCAATAAAGCTTGCCTTG
AGTGCTTCAAGTAGTGTGTGCCCGTCTGTTGTGTGACTCTGGTAACTAGAGATCCCTCAGACCCTTTTAG
TCAGTGTGGAAAATCTCTAGCAGTGGCGCCCGAACAGGGACTTGAAAGCGAAAGGGAAACCAGAGGAGCT
CTCTCGACGCAGGACTCGGCTTGCTGAAGCGCGCACGGCAAGAGGCGAGGGGCGGCGACTGGTGAGTACG
CCAAAAATTTTGACTAGCGGAGGCTAGAAGGAGAGAGATGGGTGCGAGAGCGTCAGTATTAAGCGGGGGA
GAATTAGATCGCGATGGGAAAAAATTCGGTTAAGGCCAGGGGGAAAGAAAAAATATAAATTAAAACATAT
AGTATGGGCAAGCAGGGAGCTAGAACGATTCGCAGTTAATCCTGGCCTGTTAGAAACATCAGAAGGCTGT
AGACAAATACTGGGACAGCTACAACCATCCCTTCAGACAGGATCAGAAGAACTTAGATCATTATATAATA
CAGTAGCAACCCTCTATTGTGTGCATCAAAGGATAGAGATAAAAGACACCAAGGAAGCTTTAGACAAGAT
AGAGGAAGAGCAAAACAAAAGTAAGACCACCGCACAGCAAGCGGCCGCTGATCTTCAGACCTGGAGGAGG
AGATATGAGGGACAATTGGAGAAGTGAATTATATAAATATAAAGTAGTAAAAATTGAACCATTAGGAGTA
GCACCCACCAAGGCAAAGAGAAGAGTGGTGCAGAGAGAAAAAAGAGCAGTGGGAATAGGAGCTTTGTTCC
TTGGGTTCTTGGGAGCAGCAGGAAGCACTATGGGCGCAGCGTCAATGACGCTGACGGTACAGGCCAGACA
ATTATTGTCTGGTATAGTGCAGCAGCAGAACAATTTGCTGAGGGCTATTGAGGCGCAACAGCATCTGTTG
CAACTCACAGTCTGGGGCATCAAGCAGCTCCAGGCAAGAATCCTGGCTGTGGAAAGATACCTAAAGGATC
AACAGCTCCTGGGGATTTGGGGTTGCTCTGGAAAACTCATTTGCACCACTGCTGTGCCTTGGAATGCTAG
TTGGAGTAATAAATCTCTGGAACAGATTTGGAATCACACGACCTGGATGGAGTGGGACAGAGAAATTAAC
AATTACACAAGCTTAATACACTCCTTAATTGAAGAATCGCAAAACCAGCAAGAAAAGAATGAACAAGAAT
TATTGGAATTAGATAAATGGGCAAGTTTGTGGAATTGGTTTAACATAACAAATTGGCTGTGGTATATAAA
ATTATTCATAATGATAGTAGGAGGCTTGGTAGGTTTAAGAATAGTTTTTGCTGTACTTTCTATAGTGAAT
AGAGTTAGGCAGGGATATTCACCATTATCGTTTCAGACCCACCTCCCAACCCCGAGGGGACCCAGAGAGG
GCCTATTTCCCATGATTCCTTCATATTTGCATATACGATACAAGGCTGTTAGAGAGATAATTAGAATTAA
TTTGACTGTAAACACAAAGATATTAGTACAAAATACGTGACGTAGAAAGTAATAATTTCTTGGGTAGTTT
GCAGTTTTAAAATTATGTTTTAAAATGGACTATCATATGCTTACCGTAACTTGAAAGTATTTCGATTTCT
TGGCTTTATATATCTTGTGGAAAGGACGAAACACCGCCATCATAGTCAAAAATTCGGTTTTAGAGCTAGA
AATAGCAAGTTAAAATAAGGCTAGTCCGTTATCAACTTGAAAAAGTGGCACCGAGTCGGTGCTTTTTTAA
GCTTGGCGTAACTAGATCTTGAGACAAATGGCAGTATTCATCCACAATTTTAAAAGAAAAGGGGGGATTG
GGGGGTACAGTGCAGGGGAAAGAATAGTAGACATAATAGCAACAGACATACAAACTAAAGAATTACAAAA
ACAAATTACAAAAATTCAAAATTTTCGGGTTTATTACAGGGACAGCAGAGATCCACTTTGGCGCCGGCTC
GAGGGGG
