>Addgene plasmid #75763 | CALM1 gRNA (BRDN0001146464) | depositor partial sequence | sequence record 143223 | Target Sequence
CCATCATAGTCAAAAATTCG
