>Addgene plasmid #75763 | CALM1 gRNA (BRDN0001146464) | addgene partial sequence | sequence record 184519 | hU6-F
CGTGACGTAGAAAGTAATAATTTCTTGGGTAGTTTGCAGTTTTAAAATTATGTTTTAAAATGGACTATCA
TATGCTTACCGTAACTTGAAAGTATTTCGATTTCTTGGCTTTATATATCTTGTGGAAAGGACGAAACACC
GCCATCATAGTCAAAAATTCGGTTTTAGAGCTAGAAATAGCAAGTTAAAATAAGGCTAGTCCGTTATCAA
CTTGAAAAAGTGGCACCGAGTCGGTGCTTTTTTAAGCTTGGCGTAACTAGATCTTGAGACAAATGGCAGT
ATTCATCCACAATTTTAAAAGAAAAGGGGGGATTGGGGGGTACAGTGCAGGGGAAAGAATAGTAGACATA
ATAGCAACAGACATACAAACTAAAGAATTACAAAAACAAATTACAAAAATTCAAAATTTTCGGGTTTATT
ACAGGGACAGCAGAGATCCACTTTGGCGCCGGCTCGAGGGGGCCCGGGTGCAAAGATGGATAAAGTTTTA
AACAGAGAGGAATCTTTGCAGCTAATGGACCTTCTAGGTCTTGAAAGGAGTGGGAATTGGCTCCGGTGCC
CGTCAGTGGG
